>Addgene plasmid #201975 | pegRNA_HEK4_G-T | addgene full sequence | sequence record 395200 | Addgene NGS Result
GTGGCACTTTTCGGGGAAATGTGCGCGGAACCCCTATTTGTTTATTTTTCTAAATACATTCAAATATGTA
TCCGCTCATGAGACAATAACCCTGATAAATGCTTCAATAATATTGAAAAAGGAAGAGTATGAGTATTCAA
CATTTCCGTGTCGCCCTTATTCCCTTTTTTGCGGCATTTTGCCTTCCTGTTTTTGCTCACCCAGAAACGC
TGGTGAAAGTAAAAGATGCTGAAGATCAGTTGGGTGCACGAGTGGGTTACATCGAACTGGATCTCAACAG
CGGTAAGATCCTTGAGAGTTTTCGCCCCGAAGAACGTTTTCCAATGATGAGCACTTTTAAAGTTCTGCTA
TGTGGCGCGGTATTATCCCGTATTGACGCCGGGCAAGAGCAACTCGGTCGCCGCATACACTATTCTCAGA
ATGACTTGGTTGAGTACTCACCAGTCACAGAAAAGCATCTTACGGATGGCATGACAGTAAGAGAATTATG
CAGTGCTGCCATAACCATGAGTGATAACACTGCGGCCAACTTACTTCTGACAACGATCGGAGGACCGAAG
GAGCTAACCGCTTTTTTGCACAACATGGGGGATCATGTAACTCGCCTTGATCGTTGGGAACCGGAGCTGA
ATGAAGCCATACCAAACGACGAGCGTGACACCACGATGCCTGTAGCAATGGCAACAACGTTGCGCAAACT
ATTAACTGGCGAACTACTTACTCTAGCTTCCCGGCAACAATTAATAGACTGGATGGAGGCGGATAAAGTT
GCAGGACCACTTCTGCGCTCGGCCCTTCCGGCTGGCTGGTTTATTGCTGATAAATCTGGAGCCGGTGAGC
GTGGGTCTCGCGGTATCATTGCAGCACTGGGGCCAGATGGTAAGCCCTCCCGTATCGTAGTTATCTACAC
GACGGGGAGTCAGGCAACTATGGATGAACGAAATAGACAGATCGCTGAGATAGGTGCCTCACTGATTAAG
CATTGGTAACTGTCAGACCAAGTTTACTCATATATACTTTAGATTGATTTAAAACTTCATTTTTAATTTA
AAAGGATCTAGGTGAAGATCCTTTTTGATAATCTCATGACCAAAATCCCTTAACGTGAGTTTTCGTTCCA
CTGAGCGTCAGACCCCGTAGAAAAGATCAAAGGATCTTCTTGAGATCCTTTTTTTCTGCGCGTAATCTGC
TGCTTGCAAACAAAAAAACCACCGCTACCAGCGGTGGTTTGTTTGCCGGATCAAGAGCTACCAACTCTTT
TTCCGAAGGTAACTGGCTTCAGCAGAGCGCAGATACCAAATACTGTTCTTCTAGTGTAGCCGTAGTTAGG
CCACCACTTCAAGAACTCTGTAGCACCGCCTACATACCTCGCTCTGCTAATCCTGTTACCAGTGGCTGCT
GCCAGTGGCGATAAGTCGTGTCTTACCGGGTTGGACTCAAGACGATAGTTACCGGATAAGGCGCAGCGGT
CGGGCTGAACGGGGGGTTCGTGCACACAGCCCAGCTTGGAGCGAACGACCTACACCGAACTGAGATACCT
ACAGCGTGAGCTATGAGAAAGCGCCACGCTTCCCGAAGGGAGAAAGGCGGACAGGTATCCGGTAAGCGGC
AGGGTCGGAACAGGAGAGCGCACGAGGGAGCTTCCAGGGGGAAACGCCTGGTATCTTTATAGTCCTGTCG
GGTTTCGCCACCTCTGACTTGAGCGTCGATTTTTGTGATGCTCGTCAGGGGGGCGGAGCCTATGGAAAAA
CGCCAGCAACGCGGCCTTTTTACGGTTCCTGGCCTTTTGCTGGCCTTTTGCTCACATGTTCTTTCCTGCG
TTATCCCCTGATTCTGTGGATAACCGTATTACCGCCTTTGAGTGAGCTGATACCGCTCGCCGCAGCCGAA
CGACCGAGCGCAGCGAGTCAGTGAGCGAGGAAGCGGAAGAGCGCCCAATACGCAAACCGCCTCTCCCCGC
GCGTTGGCCGATTCATTAATGCAGCTGGCACGACAGGTTTCCCGACTGGAAAGCGGGCAGTGAGCGCAAC
GCAATTAATGTGAGTTAGCTCACTCATTAGGCACCCCAGGCTTTACACTTTATGCTTCCGGCTCGTATGT
TGTGTGGAATTGTGAGCGGATAACAATTTCACACAGGAAACAGCTATGACCATGATTACGCCAAGCGCGC
AATTAACCCTCACTAAAGGGAACAAAAGCTGGAGCTCCACCGCGGTGGCGGCCGCCCCCTTCACCGAGGG
CCTATTTCCCATGATTCCTTCATATTTGCATATACGATACAAGGCTGTTAGAGAGATAATTGGAATTAAT
TTGACTGTAAACACAAAGATATTAGTACAAAATACGTGACGTAGAAAGTAATAATTTCTTGGGTAGTTTG
CAGTTTTAAAATTATGTTTTAAAATGGACTATCATATGCTTACCGTAACTTGAAAGTATTTCGATTTCTT
GGCTTTATATATCTTGTGGAAAGGACGAAACACCGGCACTGCGGCTGGAGGTGGGTTTTAGAGCTAGAAA
TAGCAAGTTAAAATAAGGCTAGTCCGTTATCAACTTGAAAAAGTGGGACCGAGTCGGTCCTAACCCCAAC
CTCCAGCCTTTTTTGAATTCGATATCAAGCTTATCGATACCGTCGACCTCGAGGGGGGGCCCGGTACCCA
ATTCGCCCTATAGTGAGTCGTATTACGCGCGCTCACTGGCCGTCGTTTTACAACGTCGTGACTGGGAAAA
CCCTGGCGTTACCCAACTTAATCGCCTTGCAGCACATCCCCCTTTCGCCAGCTGGCGTAATAGCGAAGAG
GCCCGCACCGATCGCCCTTCCCAACAGTTGCGCAGCCTGAATGGCGAATGGG
[124 nt withheld, positions 2853-2976]
C
[91 nt withheld, positions 2978-3068]
A
[49 nt withheld, positions 3070-3118]
CCTTTGACGTTGGAGTCCACGTTCTTT
[37 nt withheld, positions 3146-3182]
ACCCTATCTCGGTCTATTCTTTTGATTTATAAGGGATTTTGCCGATTTCGGCCTATTGGTTAAAAAATGA
GCTGATTTAACAAAAATTTAACGCGAATTTTAACAAAATATTAACGCTTACAATTTAG
Features (pLannotate 1.2.2; 15 found; start..end, strand, type, name):
     24..128     +  promoter       AmpR promoter: bla
    129..989     +  CDS            AmpR: β-lactamase; bla; confers resistance to ampicillin, carbenicillin, and related antibiotics
   1160..1748    +  rep_origin     ori: high-copy-number ColE1/pMB1/pBR322/pUC origin of replication
   1931..2023    +  CDS            lacI (fragment): lac repressor; lacI; The lac repressor binds to the lac operator to inhibit transcription in E. coli. This inhibition can be relieved by adding lactose or isopropyl-β-D-thiogalactopyranoside (IPTG).
   2036..2057    +  protein_bind   CAP binding site: CAP binding activates transcription in the presence of cAMP. E. coli catabolite activator protein
   2072..2102    +  promoter       lac promoter: promoter for the E. coli lac operon
   2110..2126    +  protein_bind   lac operator: The lac repressor binds to the lac operator to inhibit transcription in E. coli. This inhibition can be relieved by adding lactose or isopropyl-β-D-thiogalactopyranoside (IPTG). lac repressor encoded by lacI
   2171..2189    +  promoter       T3 promoter: promoter for bacteriophage T3 RNA polymerase
   2202..2225    +  misc_feature   MCS (fragment): pBluescript multiple cloning site
   2236..2476    +  promoter       U6 promoter: RNA polymerase III promoter for human U6 snRNA
   2505..2578    +  misc_RNA       gRNA scaffold: guide RNA scaffold for the Streptococcus pyogenes CRISPR/Cas9 system
   2605..2658    +  misc_feature   MCS (fragment): pBluescript multiple cloning site
   2667..2685    -  promoter       T7 promoter: promoter for bacteriophage T7 RNA polymerase
   2693..2848    +  CDS            lacZα (fragment): LacZα fragment of β-galactosidase; lacZ fragment
   2853..3281    +  rep_origin     f1 ori (sequence partly withheld): f1 bacteriophage origin of replication; arrow indicates direction of (+) strand synthesis
