[The description below was written by a language model from this plasmid's Addgene catalogue record and pLannotate feature annotations shown in this document.]
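Description:
pegRNA_HEK4_G-T is a small (about 3.3 kb) mammalian expression plasmid that produces a prime editing guide RNA (pegRNA) designed to install a G-to-T substitution at the HEK4 site, a commonly used benchmark locus in the human genome. The catalogue lists the backbone as a pLKO.1-derived vector, but the annotated sequence shows no lentiviral elements (no LTRs, packaging signal or mammalian selection marker). Instead the features resemble a pBluescript-type cloning plasmid: T3 and T7 promoters and multiple cloning site fragments flank the insert, alongside lac promoter/operator, lacZα and lacI remnants and an f1 origin. It should therefore be regarded as a plasmid for transient transfection rather than a lentiviral transfer vector. It is propagated in E. coli through a high-copy ColE1/pUC-type origin and selected with ampicillin via the β-lactamase gene.

The payload is a single RNA polymerase III cassette. A human U6 promoter drives transcription of a 20-nt spacer targeting HEK4, followed by the Streptococcus pyogenes Cas9 guide RNA scaffold. The short unannotated stretch after the scaffold presumably holds the pegRNA's 3′ extension, meaning the reverse transcription template encoding the edit and the primer binding site, plus a Pol III terminator, although the feature table does not mark these explicitly.

The plasmid encodes no Cas9 nickase–reverse transcriptase fusion, so a prime editor must be supplied from a separate construct. The associated work concerns genome-wide profiling of prime editor off-target sites. In that context, this pegRNA would direct editing at HEK4 so that on-target and off-target activity can be assessed.
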