Addgene plasmid #201975: pegRNA_HEK4_G-T
Purpose: Express a pegRNA used for G to T conversion at HEK4 site
Depositing lab: Scot Wolfe. Depositing organization: University of Massachusetts, Worcester. Publication: Genome-wide profiling of prime editor off-target sites in vitro and in vivo using PE-tag. Liang SQ, Liu P, Ponnienselvan K, Suresh S, Chen Z, Kramme C, Chatterjee P, Zhu LJ, Sontheimer EJ, Xue W, Wolfe SA. Nat Methods. 2023 Jun;20(6):898-907. doi: 10.1038/s41592-023-01859-2. Epub 2023 May 8. PubMed 37156841.
Backbone
  Vector backbone: pmd127 pLKO.1
  Vector type: Mammalian Expression
Growth in bacteria
  Bacterial resistance: Ampicillin, 100 μg/mL
  Growth temperature: 37°C
  Growth strain: NEB Stable
  Copy number: High Copy
Gene/Insert
  Gene/Insert name: pegRNA_HEK4_G-T
  gRNA/shRNA sequence: GGCACTGCGGCTGGAGGTGG
Terms and licenses: Academic/Nonprofit Terms; Industry Terms: Not Available to Industry
How to cite: pegRNA_HEK4_G-T was a gift from Scot Wolfe (Addgene plasmid # 201975 ; http://n2t.net/addgene:201975 ; RRID:Addgene_201975)
